>Addgene plasmid #226372 | pET28 His6-mEGFP-D4 | addgene full sequence | sequence record 446868 | Addgene NGS Result
TGGCGAATGGG
[124 nt withheld, positions 12-135]
C
[91 nt withheld, positions 137-227]
A
[49 nt withheld, positions 229-277]
CCTTTGACGTTGGAGTCCACGTTCTTT
[37 nt withheld, positions 305-341]
ACCCTATCTCGGTCTATTCTTTTGATTTATAAGGGATTTTGCCGATTTCGGCCTATTGGTTAAAAAATGA
GCTGATTTAACAAAAATTTAACGCGAATTTTAACAAAATATTAACGCTTACAATTTAGGTGGCACTTTTC
GGGGAAATGTGCGCGGAACCCCTATTTGTTTATTTTTCTAAATACATTCAAATATGTATCCGCTCATGAA
TTAATTCTTAGAAAAACTCATCGAGCATCAAATGAAACTGCAATTTATTCATATCAGGATTATCAATACC
ATATTTTTGAAAAAGCCGTTTCTGTAATGAAGGAGAAAACTCACCGAGGCAGTTCCATAGGATGGCAAGA
TCCTGGTATCGGTCTGCGATTCCGACTCGTCCAACATCAATACAACCTATTAATTTCCCCTCGTCAAAAA
TAAGGTTATCAAGTGAGAAATCACCATGAGTGACGACTGAATCCGGTGAGAATGGCAAAAGTTTATGCAT
TTCTTTCCAGACTTGTTCAACAGGCCAGCCATTACGCTCGTCATCAAAATCACTCGCATCAACCAAACCG
TTATTCATTCGTGATTGCGCCTGAGCGAGACGAAATACGCGATCGCTGTTAAAAGGACAATTACAAACAG
GAATCGAATGCAACCGGCGCAGGAACACTGCCAGCGCATCAACAATATTTTCACCTGAATCAGGATATTC
TTCTAATACCTGGAATGCTGTTTTCCCGGGGATCGCAGTGGTGAGTAACCATGCATCATCAGGAGTACGG
ATAAAATGCTTGATGGTCGGAAGAGGCATAAATTCCGTCAGCCAGTTTAGTCTGACCATCTCATCTGTAA
CATCATTGGCAACGCTACCTTTGCCATGTTTCAGAAACAACTCTGGCGCATCGGGCTTCCCATACAATCG
ATAGATTGTCGCACCTGATTGCCCGACATTATCGCGAGCCCATTTATACCCATATAAATCAGCATCCATG
TTGGAATTTAATCGCGGCCTAGAGCAAGACGTTTCCCGTTGAATATGGCTCATAACACCCCTTGTATTAC
TGTTTATGTAAGCAGACAGTTTTATTGTTCATGACCAAAATCCCTTAACGTGAGTTTTCGTTCCACTGAG
CGTCAGACCCCGTAGAAAAGATCAAAGGATCTTCTTGAGATCCTTTTTTTCTGCGCGTAATCTGCTGCTT
GCAAACAAAAAAACCACCGCTACCAGCGGTGGTTTGTTTGCCGGATCAAGAGCTACCAACTCTTTTTCCG
AAGGTAACTGGCTTCAGCAGAGCGCAGATACCAAATACTGTCCTTCTAGTGTAGCCGTAGTTAGGCCACC
ACTTCAAGAACTCTGTAGCACCGCCTACATACCTCGCTCTGCTAATCCTGTTACCAGTGGCTGCTGCCAG
TGGCGATAAGTCGTGTCTTACCGGGTTGGACTCAAGACGATAGTTACCGGATAAGGCGCAGCGGTCGGGC
TGAACGGGGGGTTCGTGCACACAGCCCAGCTTGGAGCGAACGACCTACACCGAACTGAGATACCTACAGC
GTGAGCTATGAGAAAGCGCCACGCTTCCCGAAGGGAGAAAGGCGGACAGGTATCCGGTAAGCGGCAGGGT
CGGAACAGGAGAGCGCACGAGGGAGCTTCCAGGGGGAAACGCCTGGTATCTTTATAGTCCTGTCGGGTTT
CGCCACCTCTGACTTGAGCGTCGATTTTTGTGATGCTCGTCAGGGGGGCGGAGCCTATGGAAAAACGCCA
GCAACGCGGCCTTTTTACGGTTCCTGGCCTTTTGCTGGCCTTTTGCTCACATGTTCTTTCCTGCGTTATC
CCCTGATTCTGTGGATAACCGTATTACCGCCTTTGAGTGAGCTGATACCGCTCGCCGCAGCCGAACGACC
GAGCGCAGCGAGTCAGTGAGCGAGGAAGCGGAAGAGCGCCTGATGCGGTATTTTCTCCTTACGCATCTGT
GCGGTATTTCACACCGCAATGGTGCACTCTCAGTACAATCTGCTCTGATGCCGCATAGTTAAGCCAGTAT
ACACTCCGCTATCGCTACGTGACTGGGTCATGGCTGCGCCCCGACACCCGCCAACACCCGCTGACGCGCC
CTGACGGGCTTGTCTGCTCCCGGCATCCGCTTACAGACAAGCTGTGACCGTCTCCGGGAGCTGCATGTGT
CAGAGGTTTTCACCGTCATCACCGAAACGCGCGAGGCAGCTGCGGTAAAGCTCATCAGCGTGGTCGTGAA
GCGATTCACAGATGTCTGCCTGTTCATCCGCGTCCAGCTCGTTGAGTTTCTCCAGAAGCGTTAATGTCTG
GCTTCTGATAAAGCGGGCCATGTTAAGGGCGGTTTTTTCCTGTTTGGTCACTGATGCCTCCGTGTAAGGG
GGATTTCTGTTCATGGGGGTAATGATACCGATGAAACGAGAGAGGATGCTCACGATACGGGTTACTGATG
ATGAACATGCCCGGTTACTGGAACGTTGTGAGGGTAAACAACTGGCGGTATGGATGCGGCGGGACCAGAG
AAAAATCACTCAGGGTCAATGCCAGCGCTTCGTTAATACAGATGTAGGTGTTCCACAGGGTAGCCAGCAG
CATCCTGCGATGCAGATCCGGAACATAATGGTGCAGGGCGCTGACTTCCGCGTTTCCAGACTTTACGAAA
CACGGAAACCGAAGACCATTCATGTTGTTGCTCAGGTCGCAGACGTTTTGCAGCAGCAGTCGCTTCACGT
TCGCTCGCGTATCGGTGATTCATTCTGCTAACCAGTAAGGCAACCCCGCCAGCCTAGCCGGGTCCTCAAC
GACAGGAGCACGATCATGCGCACCCGTGGGGCCGCCATGCCGGCGATAATGGCCTGCTTCTCGCCGAAAC
GTTTGGTGGCGGGACCAGTGACGAAGGCTTGAGCGAGGGCGTGCAAGATTCCGAATACCGCAAGCGACAG
GCCGATCATCGTCGCGCTCCAGCGAAAGCGGTCCTCGCCGAAAATGACCCAGAGCGCTGCCGGCACCTGT
CCTACGAGTTGCATGATAAAGAAGACAGTCATAAGTGCGGCGACGATAGTCATGCCCCGCGCCCACCGGA
AGGAGCTGACTGGGTTGAAGGCTCTCAAGGGCATCGGTCGAGATCCCGGTGCCTAATGAGTGAGCTAACT
TACATTAATTGCGTTGCGCTCACTGCCCGCTTTCCAGTCGGGAAACCTGTCGTGCCAGCTGCATTAATGA
ATCGGCCAACGCGCGGGGAGAGGCGGTTTGCGTATTGGGCGCCAGGGTGGTTTTTCTTTTCACCAGTGAG
ACGGGCAACAGCTGATTGCCCTTCACCGCCTGGCCCTGAGAGAGTTGCAGCAAGCGGTCCACGCTGGTTT
GCCCCAGCAGGCGAAAATCCTGTTTGATGGTGGTTAACGGCGGGATATAACATGAGCTGTCTTCGGTATC
GTCGTATCCCACTACCGAGATATCCGCACCAACGCGCAGCCCGGACTCGGTAATGGCGCGCATTGCGCCC
AGCGCCATCTGATCGTTGGCAACCAGCATCGCAGTGGGAACGATGCCCTCATTCAGCATTTGCATGGTTT
GTTGAAAACCGGACATGGCACTCCAGTCGCCTTCCCGTTCCGCTATCGGCTGAATTTGATTGCGAGTGAG
ATATTTATGCCAGCCAGCCAGACGCAGACGCGCCGAGACAGAACTTAATGGGCCCGCTAACAGCGCGATT
TGCTGGTGACCCAATGCGACCAGATGCTCCACGCCCAGTCGCGTACCGTCTTCATGGGAGAAAATAATAC
TGTTGATGGGTGTCTGGTCAGAGACATCAAGAAATAACGCCGGAACATTAGTGCAGGCAGCTTCCACAGC
AATGGCATCCTGGTCATCCAGCGGATAGTTAATGATCAGCCCACTGACGCGTTGCGCGAGAAGATTGTGC
ACCGCCGCTTTACAGGCTTCGACGCCGCTTCGTTCTACCATCGACACCACCACGCTGGCACCCAGTTGAT
CGGCGCGAGATTTAATCGCCGCGACAATTTGCGACGGCGCGTGCAGGGCCAGACTGGAGGTGGCAACGCC
AATCAGCAACGACTGTTTGCCCGCCAGTTGTTGTGCCACGCGGTTGGGAATGTAATTCAGCTCCGCCATC
GCCGCTTCCACTTTTTCCCGCGTTTTCGCAGAAACGTGGCTGGCCTGGTTCACCACGCGGGAAACGGTCT
GATAAGAGACACCGGCATACTCTGCGACATCGTATAACGTTACTGGTTTCACATTCACCACCCTGAATTG
ACTCTCTTCCGGGCGCTATCATGCCATACCGCGAAAGGTTTTGCGCCATTCGATGGTGTCCGGGATCTCG
ACGCTCTCCCTTATGCGACTCCTGCATTAGGAAGCAGCCCAGTAGTAGGTTGAGGCCGTTGAGCACCGCC
GCCGCAAGGAATGGTGCATGCAAGGAGATGGCGCCCAACAGTCCCCCGGCCACGGGGCCTGCCACCATAC
CCACGCCGAAACAAGCGCTCATGAGCCCGAAGTGGCGAGCCCGATCTTCCCCATCGGTGATGTCGGCGAT
ATAGGCGCCAGCAACCGCACCTGTGGCGCCGGTGATGCCGGCCACGATGCGTCCGGCGTAGAGGATCGAG
ATCTCGATCCCGCGAAATTAATACGACTCACTATAGGGGAATTGTGAGCGGATAACAATTCCCCTCTAGA
AATAATTTTGTTTAACTTTAAGAAGGAGATATACCATGGGCAGCAGCCATCATCATCATCATCACAGCAG
CGGCCTGGTGCCGCGCGGCAGCCATATGGCTAGAGTGAGCAAGGGCGAGGAGCTGTTCACCGGGGTGGTG
CCCATCCTGGTCGAGCTGGACGGCGACGTAAACGGCCACAAGTTCAGCGTGTCCGGCGAGGGCGAGGGCG
ATGCCACCTACGGCAAGCTGACCCTGAAGTTCATCTGCACCACCGGCAAGCTGCCCGTGCCCTGGCCCAC
CCTCGTGACCACCCTGACCTACGGCGTGCAGTGCTTCAGCCGCTACCCCGACCACATGAAGCAGCACGAC
TTCTTCAAGTCCGCCATGCCCGAAGGCTACGTCCAGGAGCGCACCATCTTCTTCAAGGACGACGGCAACT
ACAAGACCCGCGCCGAGGTGAAGTTCGAGGGCGACACCCTGGTGAACCGCATCGAGCTGAAGGGCATCGA
CTTCAAGGAGGACGGCAACATCCTGGGGCACAAGCTGGAGTACAACTACAACAGCCACAACGTCTATATC
ATGGCCGACAAGCAGAAGAACGGCATCAAGGTGAACTTCAAGATCCGCCACAACATCGAGGACGGCAGCG
TGCAGCTCGCCGACCACTACCAGCAGAACACCCCCATCGGCGACGGCCCCGTGCTGCTGCCCGACAACCA
CTACCTGAGCACCCAGTCCAAGCTGAGCAAAGACCCCAACGAGAAGCGCGATCACATGGTCCTGCTGGAG
TTCGTGACCGCCGCCGGGATCACTCTCGGCATGGACGAGCTGTACAAGGCTAGCAAGGGAAAAATAAACT
TAGATCATAGTGGAGCCTATGTTGCACAGTTTGAAGTAGCCTGGGATGAAGTTTCATATGACAAAGAAGG
AAATGAAGTTTTAACTCATAAAACATGGGATGGAAATTATCAAGATAAAACAGCTCACTATTCAACAGTA
ATACCTCTTGAAGCTAATGCAAGAAATATAAGAATAAAAGCAAGAGAGTGTACAGGCCTTGCTTGGGAAT
GGTGGAGAGATGTTATAAGTGAATATGATGTTCCATTAACAAATAATATAAATGTTTCAATATGGGGAAC
AACTTTATACCCTGGATCTAGTATTACTTACAATTAAGAATTCGAGCTCCGTCGACAAGCTTGCGGCCGC
ACTCGAGCACCACCACCACCACCACTGAGATCCGGCTGCTAACAAAGCCCGAAAGGAAGCTGAGTTGGCT
GCTGCCACCGCTGAGCAATAACTAGCATAACCCCTTGGGGCCTCTAAACGGGTCTTGAGGGGTTTTTTGC
TGAAAGGAGGAACTATATCCGGAT
Features (pLannotate 1.2.2; 22 found; start..end, strand, type, name):
     12..440     +  rep_origin     f1 ori (sequence partly withheld): f1 bacteriophage origin of replication; arrow indicates direction of (+) strand synthesis
    493..550     +  promoter       AmpR promoter (fragment): bla
    559..1374    -  CDS            KanR: aminoglycoside phosphotransferase; aph(3')-Ia; confers resistance to kanamycin in bacteria or G418 (Geneticin®) in eukaryotes
   1496..2084    +  rep_origin     ori: high-copy-number ColE1/pMB1/pBR322/pUC origin of replication
   2270..2409    -  misc_feature   bom: basis of mobility region from pBR322
   2511..2702    -  CDS            rop: Rop protein, which maintains plasmids at low copy number; rop
   2719..3099    +  CDS            YPB1_ECOLX: Protein predicted: Swiss-Prot protein existence level 4. From Escherichia coli.
   3171..3462    -  CDS            TcR (fragment): tetracycline efflux protein; tet; confers resistance to tetracycline
   3477..3498    -  protein_bind   CAP binding site: CAP binding activates transcription in the presence of cAMP. E. coli catabolite activator protein
   3511..4593    -  CDS            lacI: lac repressor; lacI; The lac repressor binds to the lac operator to inhibit transcription in E. coli. This inhibition can be relieved by adding lactose or isopropyl-β-D-thiogalactopyranoside (IPTG).
   4594..4671    -  promoter       lacI promoter: lacI
   4679..4958    -  CDS            TcR (fragment): tetracycline efflux protein; tet; confers resistance to tetracycline
   4980..4998    +  promoter       T7 promoter: promoter for bacteriophage T7 RNA polymerase
   4999..5023    +  protein_bind   lac operator: The lac repressor binds to the lac operator to inhibit transcription in E. coli. This inhibition can be relieved by adding lactose or isopropyl-β-D-thiogalactopyranoside (IPTG). lac repressor encoded by lacI
   5038..5060    +  RBS            RBS: efficient ribosome binding site from bacteriophage T7 gene 10 (Olins and Rangwala, 1989)
   5079..5095    +  CDS            capTEV™ (fragment): composite tag for in vivo biotinylation, TEV protease cleavage, and 6xHis tagging
   5106..5123    +  CDS            thrombin site: thrombin recognition and cleavage site
   5136..5849    +  CDS            mEGFP: mEGFP is a basic (constitutively fluorescent) green fluorescent protein published in 2002, derived from Aequorea victoria. It has moderate acid sensitivity.
   5853..6185    +  CDS            pfo (fragment): TACY_CLOP1 - Also known as pfoA, pfoR. Experimental evidence at protein level: Swiss-Prot protein existence level 1. A cholesterol-dependent toxin that causes cytolysis by forming pores in cholesterol containing host membranes. After binding to target membranes, the protein assembles into a pre-pore complex. A conformation change leads to insertion in the host membrane and formation of an oligomeric pore complex. Cholesterol is required for binding to host cell membranes, membrane insertion and pore formation; cholesterol binding is mediated by a Thr-Leu pair in the C-terminus. Can be reversib
   6229..6246    +  CDS            9xHis (fragment): 9xHis affinity tag
   6256..6305    +  CDS            SET1 (fragment): solubility-enhancement tag derived from T7 phage gene 10B
   6313..6360    +  terminator     T7 terminator: transcription terminator for bacteriophage T7 RNA polymerase
