[The description below was written by a language model from this plasmid's Addgene catalogue record and pLannotate feature annotations shown in this document.]
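Description:
pET28 His6-mEGFP-D4 is a bacterial expression plasmid built on the Novagen pET28b backbone for producing a recombinant fluorescent cholesterol probe in E. coli. It is selected with kanamycin through the aph(3')-Ia resistance gene and replicates from a ColE1/pBR322-type origin. The annotation also shows the bom and rop elements, which generally keep such plasmids at moderate copy number, although the catalogue lists copy number as unknown. An f1 origin is present as well, along with small remnants of a tetracycline resistance gene that appear to be non-functional backbone fragments.

The expression cassette follows the standard pET arrangement. A T7 promoter with an adjacent lac operator, the T7 gene 10 ribosome binding site and a plasmid-borne lacI gene make transcription dependent on T7 RNA polymerase and inducible with IPTG, and a T7 terminator closes the unit. The open reading frame begins with an N-terminal His6 tag (which the automated annotation picks up as a fragment of a composite tag) and a thrombin cleavage site. These are followed by monomeric EGFP fused in frame to the D4 domain of perfringolysin O, a roughly 336 bp fragment of the Clostridium perfringens pfoA gene. Perfringolysin O is a cholesterol-dependent cytolysin, and D4 is the C-terminal portion responsible for cholesterol recognition. A backbone-derived His-tag sequence is annotated downstream of the insert, but the record does not indicate that it is translated as part of the fusion.

The purified His-tagged mEGFP-D4 protein is intended as a fluorescent probe for visualising and quantifying cholesterol distribution in mammalian cells.
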