Addgene plasmid #226372: pET28 His6-mEGFP-D4
Purpose: Production of recombinant mEGFP-D4, a fluorescent probe binding cholesterol
Depositing lab: Catherine Tomasetto. Depositing organization: Institut de Genetique et de Biologie Moleculaire et Cellulaire (IGBMC). Publication: Methods for Visualizing and Quantifying Cholesterol Distribution in Mammalian Cells Using Filipin and D4 Probes. Eichler J, Huver S, Knorr CJ, Wendling C, Kobayashi T, Tomasetto C, Alpy F. Methods Mol Biol. 2025;2888:101-118. doi: 10.1007/978-1-0716-4318-1_8. PubMed 39699727.
Backbone
  Vector backbone: pET28b
  Backbone manufacturer: Novagen
  Backbone size w/o insert (bp): 5368
  Total vector size (bp): 6389
  Vector type: Bacterial Expression
Growth in bacteria
  Bacterial resistance: Kanamycin, 50 μg/mL
  Growth temperature: 37°C
  Growth strain: DH5alpha
  Copy number: Unknown
Gene/Insert
  Gene/Insert name: D4 (alt name: D4 domain of the cholesterol-dependent cytolysin perfringolysin O)
  Species: Clostridium perfringens
  Insert size (bp): 336
  GenBank ID: WP_003479450.1
  Entrez Gene: pfoA (a.k.a. I6G60_RS00735, I6G60_00735)
  Promoter: T7
  Tag / fusion protein: His6 (N terminal on insert); monomeric EGFP (N terminal on insert)
  Cloning method: Ligation Independent Cloning
  Sequencing primers: 5′ T7
Resource information
  A portion of this plasmid was derived from a plasmid made by: Mitsuhiro Abe and Toshihide Kobayashi (D4 cDNA). Abe, M., Makino, A., Hullin-Matsuda, F., Kamijo, K., Ohno-Iwashita, Y., Hanada, K., Mizuno, H., Miyawaki, A., Kobayashi, T., A role for sphingomyelin-rich lipid domains in the accumulation of phosphatidylinositol-4,5-bisphosphate to the cleavage furrow during cytokinesis. Mol. Cell. Biol. 32 (8): 1396-1407 (2012). PMID 22331463.
Terms and licenses: Academic/Nonprofit Terms; Industry Terms: Not Available to Industry
How to cite: pET28 His6-mEGFP-D4 was a gift from Catherine Tomasetto (Addgene plasmid # 226372 ; http://n2t.net/addgene:226372 ; RRID:Addgene_226372)
